>Addgene plasmid #237100 | CRAF-SmBiT, BiBiT-Ready Vector | addgene full sequence | sequence record 487373 | Addgene Long Read Sequencing Result
TTGAAATCCTTTTTTTCTGCGCGTAATCTGCTGCTTGCAAACAAAAAAACCACCGCTACCAGCGGTGGTT
TGTTTGCCGGATCAAGAGCTACCAACTCTTTTTCCGAAGGTAACTGGCTTCAGCAGAGCGCAGATACCAA
ATACTGTCCTTCTAGTGTAGCCGTAGTTAGGCCACCACTTCAAGAACTCTGTAGCACCGCCTACATACCT
CGCTCTGCTAATCCTGTTACCAGTGGCTGCTGCCAGTGGCGATAAGTCGTGTCTTACCGGGTTGGACTCA
AGACGATAGTTACCGGATAAGGCGCAGCGGTCGGGCTGAACGGGGGGTTCGTGCACACAGCCCAGCTTGG
AGCGAACGACCTACACCGAACTGAGATACCTACAGCGTGAGCTATGAGAAAGCGCCACGCTTCCCGAAGG
GAGAAAGGCGGACAGGTATCCGGTAAGCGGCAGGGTCGGAACAGGAGAGCGCACGAGGGAGCTTCCAGGG
GGAAACGCCTGGTATCTTTATAGTCCTGTCGGGTTTCGCCACCTCTGACTTGAGCGTCGATTTTTGTGAT
GCTCGTCAGGGGGGCGGAGCCTATGGAAAAACGCCAGCAACGCGGCCTTTTTACGGTTCCTGGCCTTTTG
CTGGCCTTTTGCTCACATGTTCTTTCCTGCGTTATCCCCTGATTCTGTGGATAACCGTATTACCGCCTTT
GAGTGAGCTGATACCGGTTGGGCGTCGCTTGGTCGGTCATTTCGAATCAGAAGAACTCGTCAAGAAGGCG
ATAGAAGGCGATGCGCTGCGAATCGGGAGCGGCGATACCGTAAAGCACGAGGAAGCGGTCAGCCCATTCG
CCGCCAAGCTCTTCAGCAATATCACGGGTAGCCAACGCTATGTCCTGATAGCGGTCCGCCACACCCAGCC
GGCCACAGTCGATGAATCCAGAAAAGCGGCCATTTTCCACCATGATATTCGGCAAGCAGGCATCGCCATG
GGTCACGACGAGATCCTCGCCGTCGGGCATGCGCGCCTTGAGCCTGGCGAACAGTTCGGCTGGCGCGAGC
CCCTGATGCTCTTCGTCCAGATCATCCTGATCGACAAGACCGGCTTCCATCCGAGTACGTGCTCGCTCGA
TGCGATGTTTCGCTTGGTGGTCGAATGGGCAGGTAGCCGGATCAAGCGTATGCAGCCGCCGCATTGCATC
AGCCATGATGGATACTTTCTCGGCAGGAGCAAGGTGAGATGACAGGAGATCCTGCCCCGGCACTTCGCCC
AATAGCAGCCAGTCCCTTCCCGCTTCAGTGACAACGTCGAGCACAGCTGCGCAAGGAACGCCCGTCGTGG
CCAGCCACGATAGCCGCGCTGCCTCGTCCTGCAGTTCATTCAGGGCACCGGACAGGTCGGTCTTGACAAA
AAGAACCGGGCGCCCCTGCGCTGACAGCCGGAACACGGCGGCATCAGAGCAGCCGATTGTCTGTTGTGCC
CAGTCATAGCCGAATAGCCTCTCCACCCAAGCGGCCGGAGAACCTGCGTGCAATCCATCTTGTTCAATCA
TGATCTGCCTCCTGGGTTTAGTTCCTCACCTTGTCGTATTATACTATGCCGATATACTATGCCGATGATT
AATTGTCAACAGTGGATCCATAACTTCGTATAATGTATGCTATACGAAGTTATATTAGAATTCTTAATTA
AGATTTTACCACATTTGTAGAGGTTTTACTTGCTTAAAAAAACCTCCCACATCTCCCCCTGAACCTGAAA
CATAAAATGAATGCAATTGTTGTTGTTAACTTGTTTATTGCAGCTTATAATGGTTACAAATAAAGCAATA
GCATCACAAATTTCACAAATAAAGCATTTTTTTCACTGCATTCTAGTTGTGGTTTGTCCAAACTCATCAA
TGTATCTTATCATGTCTGCTCGAAGCGGCCTTGCTCAGCGGTGGCAGCAGCCAAATCAGCTTGCATGCCT
GCAGGTCGACTCTAGAGTCGCGGCCTTACAGAATCTCCTCGAACAGCCGGTAGCCGGTCACGGAGCCCCC
TCCACCTGAGCCACCTCCTCCGAGAGA
[1947 nt withheld, positions 2058-4004]
GGCGATCGCTAGCCCTATAGTGAGTCGTATTAATACTCTAGCCTTAAGAGCTGTAATTGAACTGGGAGTG
GACACCTGTGGAGAGAAAGGCAAAGTGGATGTCAGTAAGACCAATAGGTGCCTATCAGAAACGCAAGAGT
CTTCTCTGTCTCGACAAGCCCAGTTTCTATTGGTCTCCTTAAACCTGTCTTGTAACCTTGATACTTACCT
GCCCAGTGCCTCACGACCAACTTCTGCAGCTTAAGTTCGAGACTGTTGTGTCAGAAGCACTGACTGCGTT
AGCAATTTAACTGTGATAAACTACCGCAATAAAGCTTCTAGTGATCTGACGGTTCACTAAACCAGCTCTG
CTTATATAGACCTCCCACCGTACACGCCTACCGCCCATTTGCGTCAACGGGGCGGGGTTATTACGACATT
TTGGAAAGTCCCGTTGATTTTGGTGCCAAAACAAACTCCCATTGACGTCAATGGGGTGGAGACTTGGAAA
TCCCCGTGAGTCAAACCGCTATCCACGCCCATTGGTGTACTGCCAAAACCGCATCACCATGGTAATAGCG
ATGACTAATACGTAGATGTACTGCCAAGTAGGAAAGTCCCGTAAGGTCATGTACTGGGCATAATGCCAGG
CGGGCCATTTACCGTCATTGACGTCAATAGGGGGCGGACTTGGCATATGATACACTTGATGTACTGCCAA
GTGGGCAGTTTACCGTAAATACTCCACCCATTGACGTCAATGGAAAGTCCCTATTGGCGTTACTATGGGA
ACATACGTCATTATTGACGTCAATGGGCGGGGGTCGTTGGGCGGTCAGCCAGGCGGGCCATTTACCGTAA
GTTATGTAACGCGGAACTCCATATATGGGCTATGAACTAATGACCCCGTAATTGATTACTATTAATAACT
AGTGGCGCGCCATAATCCTAGGCTCTCGTACGAAGTCAGCTGATAACGTCGACGTATTGCGGCCGCGGAT
CATAATCAGCCATACCACATTTGTAGAGGTTTTACTTGCTTTAAAAAACCTCCCACACCTCCCCCTGAAC
CTGAAACATAAAATGAATGCAATTGTTGTTGTTAACTTGTTTATTGCAGCTTATAATGGTTACAAATAAA
GCAATAGCATCACAAATTTCACAAATAAAGCATTTTTTTCACTGCCGACGTCTTAATTAACGCGTCTTGG
CTCCGGTGCCCGTCAGTGGGCAGAGCGCACATCGCCCACAGTCCCCGAGAAGTTGGGGGGAGGGGTCGGC
AATTGAACCGGTGCCTAGAGAAGGTGGCGCGGGGTAAACTGGGAAAGTGATGTCGTGTACTGGCTCCGCC
TTTTTCCCGAGGGTGGGGGAGAACCGTATATAAGTGCAGTAGTCGCCGTGAACGTTCTTTTTCGCAACGG
GTTTGCCGCCAGAACACAGGTAAGTGCCGTGTGTGGTTCCCGCGGGCCTGGCCTCTTTACGGGTTATGGC
CCTTGCGTGCCTTGAATTACTTCCACCTGGCTGCAGTACGTGATTCTTGATCCCGAGCTTCGGGTTGGAA
GTGGGTGGGAGAGTTCGAGGCCTTGCGCTTAAGGAGCCCCTTCGCCTCGTGCTTGAGTTGAGGCCTGGCC
TGGGCGCTGGGGCCGCCGCGTGCGAATCTGGTGGCACCTTCGCGCCTGTCTCGCTGCTTTCGATAAGTCT
CTAGCCATTTAAAATTTTTGATGACCTGCTGCGACGCTTTTTTTCTGGCAAGATAGTCTTGTAAATGCGG
GCCAAGATCTGCACACTGGTATTTCGGTTTTTGGGGCCGCGGGCGGCGACGGGGCCCGTGCGTCCCAGCG
CACATGTTCGGCGAGGCGGGGCCTGCGAGCGCGGCCACCGAGAATCGGACGGGGGTAGTCTCAAGCTGGC
CGGCCTGCTCTGGTGCCTGGCCTCGCGCCGCCGTGTATCGCCCCGCCCTGGGCGGCAAGGCTGGCCCGGT
CGGCACCAGTTGCGTGAGCGGAAAGATGGCCGCTTCCCGGCCCTGCTGCAGGCAGCTCAAAATGGAGGAC
GCGGCGCTCGGGAGAGCGGGCGGGTGAGTCACCCACACAAAGGAAAAGGGCCTTTCCGTCCTCAGCCGTC
GCTTCATGTGACTCCACGGAGTACCGGGCGCCGTCCAGGCACCTCGATTAGTTCTCGAGCTTTTGGAGTA
CGTCGTCTTTAGGTTGGGGGGAGGGGTTTTATGCGATGGAGTTTCCCCACACTGAGTGGGTGGAGACTGA
AGTTAGGCCAGCTTGGCACTTGATGTAATTCTCCTTGGAATTTGCCCTTTTTGAGTTTGGATCTTGGTTC
ATTCTCAAGCCTCAGACAGTGGTTCAAAGTTTTTTTCTTCCATTTCAGGTGTCGTGAAAGCCGAATTCTG
CAGATATCCATCACACTGTCGAGCATGCATCTAGTCCAGTGTGGTGGAATTCGGCTTCGTGGGGACGCCG
TACAGGGACGTGCACCTCTCCCGCTGCACCGCCTCCAGCGTCGCCGCCGGCTCGAAGGACGGGGCCGGGA
TGACGATGCAGGCGGCGTGGGAGGTGGCGCCCAAGTTGCCCATGACCATGCCGAAGCAGTGGTAGAAGGG
CACCGGCAGACACACCCGGTCCTGCTCCGTGTAGCCGACCGTGCGGCCCACCCAGTAGCCGTTGTTGAGG
ATGTTGTGGTGGGAGAGCGTGGCGCCCTTGGGGAAGCCGGTGGTGCCGGAGGTGTACTGGATGTTGACCG
GGAATCGATGCCACCATGAAGAAGCCCGAACTCACCGCTACCAGCGTTGAAAAATTTCTCATCGAGAAGT
TCGACAGTGTGAGCGACCTGATGCAGTTGTCGGAGGGCGAAGAGAGCCGAGCCTTCAGCTTCGATGTCGG
CGGACGCGGCTATGTACTGCGGGTGAATAGCTGCGCTGATGGCTTCTACAAAGACCGCTACGTGTACCGC
CACTTCGCCAGCGCTGCACTACCCATCCCCGAAGTGTTGGACATCGGCGAGTTCAGCGAGAGCCTGACAT
ACTGCATCAGTAGACGCGCCCAAGGCGTTACTCTCCAAGACCTCCCCGAAACAGAGCTGCCTGCTGTGTT
ACAGCCTGTCGCCGAAGCTATGGATGCTATTGCCGCCGCCGACCTCAGTCAAACCAGCGGCTTCGGCCCA
TTCGGGCCCCAAGGCATCGGCCAGTACACAACCTGGCGGGATTTCATTTGCGCCATTGCTGATCCCCATG
TCTACCACTGGCAGACCGTGATGGACGACACCGTGTCCGCCAGCGTAGCTCAAGCCCTGGACGAACTGAT
GCTGTGGGCCGAAGACTGTCCCGAGGTGCGCCACCTCGTCCATGCCGACTTCGGCAGCAACAACGTCCTG
ACCGACAACGGCCGCATCACCGCCGTAATCGACTGGTCCGAAGCTATGTTCGGGGACAGTCAGTACGAGG
TGGCCAACATCTTCTTCTGGCGGCCCTGGCTGGCTTGCATGGAGCAGCAGACTCGCTACTTCGAGCGCCG
GCATCCCGAGCTGGCCGGCAGCCCTCGTCTGCGAGCCTACATGCTGCGCATCGGCCTGGATCAGCTCTAC
CAGAGCCTCGTGGACGGCAACTTCGACGATGCTGCCTGGGCTCAAGGCCGCTGCGATGCCATCGTCCGCA
GCGGGGCCGGCACCGTCGGTCGCACACAAATCGCTCGCCGGAGCGCAGCCGTATGGACCGACGGCTGCGT
CGAGGTGCTGGCCGACAGCGGCAACCGCCGGCCCAGTACACGACCGCGCGCTAAGGAGGTAGGTCGAGTT
TAGACTCTAGCCATCACGATGGCCGCAATAAAATATCTTTATTTTCATTACATCTGTGTGTTGGTTTTTT
GTGTGACGATTCCGGACTATAAAAGGATCTAGGTGAAGATCCTTTTTGATAATCTCATGACCAAAATCCC
TTAACGTGAGTTTTCGTTCCACTGAGCGTCAGACCCCGTAGAAAAGATCAAAGGATCTTC
Features (pLannotate 1.2.2; 21 found; start..end, strand, type, name):
      1..589     +  rep_origin     ori: high-copy-number ColE1/pMB1/pBR322/pUC origin of replication
    750..1541    -  CDS            neo: KKA2_KLEPN - Also known as kan, nptII. Experimental evidence at protein level: Swiss-Prot protein existence level 1. Resistance to kanamycin, neomycin, paromomycin, ribostamycin, butirosin and gentamicin B. From Klebsiella pneumoniae.
   1573..1620    -  promoter       EM7 promoter: synthetic bacterial promoter&nbsp
   1630..1663    -  protein_bind   loxP: Cre-mediated recombination occurs in the 8-bp core sequence (GCATACAT). Cre recombinase
   1687..1755    +  CDS            large T antigen (fragment): large T antigen from SV40 (simian virus 40)
   1778..1899    +  polyA_signal   SV40 poly(A) signal: SV40 polyadenylation signal
   1925..1952    -  CDS            SET1 (fragment): solubility-enhancement tag derived from T7 phage gene 10B
   1948..1977    -  misc_feature   MCS (fragment): pUC18/19 multiple cloning site
   2061..4004    -  CDS            RAF1 (sequence withheld): RAF1_HUMAN - Also known as RAF. Experimental evidence at protein level: Swiss-Prot protein existence level 1. Serine/threonine-protein kinase that acts as a regulatory link between the membrane-associated Ras GTPases and the MAPK/ERK cascade, and this critical regulatory link functions as a switch determining cell fate decisions including proliferation, differentiation, apoptosis, survival and oncogenic transformation. RAF1 activation initiates a mitogen-activated protein kinase (MAPK) cascade that comprises a sequential phosphorylation of the dual-specific MAPK kinases (MAP2K1/MEK1 and MAP2K2
   4018..4036    -  promoter       T7 promoter: promoter for bacteriophage T7 RNA polymerase
   4080..4212    -  intron         chimeric intron: chimera between introns from human β-globin and immunoglobulin heavy chain genes
   4351..4550    -  promoter       CMV promoter: human cytomegalovirus (CMV) immediate early promoter
   4552..4917    -  enhancer       CMV enhancer: human cytomegalovirus immediate early enhancer
   4982..5065    +  CDS            large T antigen (fragment): large T antigen from SV40 (simian virus 40)
   5088..5169    +  polyA_signal   SV40 poly(A) signal: SV40 polyadenylation signal
   5212..5423    +  promoter       EF-1α core promoter: core promoter for human elongation factor EF-1α
   5424..5533    +  intron         EF-1α intron A (fragment): intron upstream of the start codon of human EF-1α
   6159..6362    +  intron         EF-1α intron A: truncated intron upstream of the start codon of human EF-1α
   6442..6735    -  CDS            Acsf2 (fragment): ACSF2_MOUSE - Experimental evidence at protein level: Swiss-Prot protein existence level 1. Acyl-CoA synthases catalyze the initial reaction in fatty acid metabolism, by forming a thioester with CoA. Has some preference toward medium-chain substrates. Plays a role in adipocyte differentiation. From Mus musculus (Mouse).
   6750..7772    +  CDS            hph: KHYB_ECOLX - Experimental evidence at protein level: Swiss-Prot protein existence level 1. The aminoglycoside phosphotransferases achieve inactivation of their antibiotic substrates by phosphorylation. Only phosphorylates hygromycin and closely related compounds such as demethyl analogs and destomycin. From Escherichia coli.
   7811..7859    +  polyA_signal   poly(A) signal: synthetic polyadenylation signal
