[The description below was written by a language model from this plasmid's Addgene catalogue record and pLannotate feature annotations shown in this document.]
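Description:
CRAF-SmBiT, BiBiT-Ready Vector is a mammalian expression plasmid of about 8 kb, built on the pFC220K SmBiT CMV-Blast Flexi backbone. It produces full-length, unmutated human CRAF (RAF1), the serine/threonine kinase that links Ras GTPases to the MAPK/ERK cascade, fused at its C terminus to SmBiT. SmBiT is the small peptide subunit of the split NanoLuc (NanoBiT) luciferase, which restores luminescence only when brought together with the complementary large subunit. The plasmid replicates in E. coli from a high-copy ColE1/pUC-type origin. It is selected with kanamycin through an nptII (neo) gene driven by the bacterial EM7 promoter, and a single loxP site lies next to this cassette.

The RAF1 reading frame sits downstream of the CMV immediate-early enhancer and promoter and a chimeric β-globin/immunoglobulin intron. A T7 promoter just upstream of the insert could support in vitro transcription. The SmBiT tag is not annotated as its own feature, but the short region between the end of RAF1 and the SV40 polyadenylation signal is where the backbone-encoded tag would lie.

A second, divergently oriented unit contains an EF-1α core promoter with intron A sequences. It is followed by a hygromycin phosphotransferase (hph) reading frame and a synthetic poly(A) signal. This disagrees with the catalogue entry, which lists blasticidin as the mammalian selectable marker, because no blasticidin resistance gene appears in the feature table. The record does not resolve the discrepancy, so the marker should be confirmed against the sequence. Short hits such as the Acsf2, SET1 and large T antigen fragments are probably annotation artefacts.

The record states only that the construct is for CMV-driven expression of the CRAF-SmBiT fusion in mammalian cells. Such a fusion is suited to luminescent complementation assays of CRAF interactions.
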