Addgene plasmid #237100: CRAF-SmBiT, BiBiT-Ready Vector
Purpose: Express CRAF-SmBiT Fusion Protein in Mammalian Cells under a CMV promoter
Depositing lab: Promega Corporation.
Backbone
  Vector backbone: pFC220K SmBiT CMV-BlastFlexi Vector
  Vector type: Mammalian Expression
  Selectable markers: Blasticidin
Growth in bacteria
  Bacterial resistance: Kanamycin, 50 μg/mL
  Growth temperature: 37°C
  Growth strain: JM109
  Copy number: High Copy
Gene/Insert
  Gene/Insert name: CRAF
  Species: H. sapiens (human)
  Mutation: None
  Entrez Gene: RAF1 (a.k.a. CMD1NN, CRAF, NS5, Raf-1, c-Raf)
  Promoter: CMV
  Tag / fusion protein: SmBiT (C terminal on backbone)
  Cloning method: Other
Terms and licenses: Academic/Nonprofit Terms; Industry Terms
How to cite: CRAF-SmBiT, BiBiT-Ready Vector was a gift from Promega Corporation (Addgene plasmid # 237100 ; http://n2t.net/addgene:237100 ; RRID:Addgene_237100)
